Addgene plasmid #112687: vas-Cas9.874Z
Purpose: Express hSpCas9 under vasa promoter
Depositing lab: Omar Akbari. Depositing organization: University of California, San Diego (UCSD). Publication: Transforming insect population control with precision guided sterile males with demonstration in flies. Kandul NP, Liu J, Sanchez C HM, Wu SL, Marshall JM, Akbari OS. Nat Commun. 2019 Jan 8;10(1):84. doi: 10.1038/s41467-018-07964-7. PubMed 30622266.
Backbone
  Vector backbone: piggyBac+attB
  Vector type: Insect Expression
  Selectable markers: dsRed
Growth in bacteria
  Bacterial resistance: Ampicillin, 100 μg/mL
  Growth temperature: 37°C
  Growth strain: DH5alpha
  Copy number: High Copy
Gene/Insert
  Gene/Insert name: hSpCas9
  Species: Streptococcus pyogenes
  Mutation: Humanized Cas9 bacterial sequence
  Promoter: vasa
  Tag / fusion protein: NLS (N terminal on backbone); 3x FLAG (N terminal on insert); EGFP (C terminal on insert)
  Cloning method: Gibson Cloning
  Sequencing primers: 5′ unknown
Terms and licenses: Academic/Nonprofit Terms; Industry Terms: Not Available to Industry
How to cite: vas-Cas9.874Z was a gift from Omar Akbari (Addgene plasmid # 112687 ; http://n2t.net/addgene:112687 ; RRID:Addgene_112687)
