[The description below was written by a language model from this plasmid's Addgene catalogue record, the feature table of its GenBank file and pLannotate feature annotations shown in this document.]
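Description:
vas-Cas9.874Z is an insect germline transformation plasmid of roughly 15 kb, built on a piggyBac+attB backbone for expressing a human-codon-optimised Streptococcus pyogenes Cas9 (hSpCas9) from the vasa promoter. In bacteria it is maintained as a high-copy plasmid through a ColE1/pUC-type origin and selected with ampicillin via the β-lactamase gene. The cargo lies between the piggyBac right and left terminal arms, so it can be mobilised into an insect genome by piggyBac transposase. A φC31 attB site just inside the right arm offers the alternative of site-specific integration into an attP docking line.

The main cassette begins with a roughly 2.2 kb vasa regulatory fragment. It is followed by an N-terminal region annotated as an NLS, which according to the catalogue entry also carries a 3xFLAG tag, then the Cas9 coding sequence and a C-terminal nucleoplasmin NLS. A T2A ribosomal-skipping peptide links Cas9 to EGFP. Although the catalogue lists EGFP as a C-terminal tag, the annotation indicates it is produced as a separate protein that reports expression rather than as a stable fusion. The transcript ends in a baculovirus p10 3′ UTR. A second, independent unit places DsRed under the constitutive OpIE-2 baculovirus promoter with an SV40 polyadenylation signal, giving a visible red marker for identifying transgenic animals.

The two sequence records differ slightly in length (14,971 versus 14,985 nt) but agree in layout. The associated work concerns precision-guided sterile male production demonstrated in flies, where a Cas9-expressing line of this kind would supply the nuclease.
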