LOCUS       Exported 14971 bp ds-DNA circular SYN 18-SEP-2018
DEFINITION  synthetic linear DNA.
ACCESSION   .
VERSION     .
KEYWORDS    .
SOURCE      synthetic DNA construct
  ORGANISM  synthetic DNA construct
REFERENCE   1 (bases 1 to 14971)
  AUTHORS   .
  TITLE     Direct Submission
  JOURNAL   Exported Sep 18, 2018 from SnapGene 4.2.4 http://www.snapgene.com
FEATURES             Location/Qualifiers
     source          1..14971
                     /organism="synthetic DNA construct"
                     /mol_type="other DNA"
     source          4360..6582
                     /organism="synthetic DNA construct"
                     /mol_type="other DNA"
     misc_feature    854..1714
                     /label=AmpR
                     /note="Unknown feature type:ORF pUC bla Gene Amp Resist."
     old_sequence    2319..3026
                     /label=flanking sequence
     misc_binding    complement(3027..4024)
                     /label=piggyBacR
     misc_binding    4073..4357
                     /label=attB site
                     /note="attB site"
     primer_bind     4331..4359
                     /label=non-F
     misc_feature    4360..6582
                     /label=vasa
     primer_bind     complement(6583..6614)
                     /label=nos-R
     misc_feature    6588..6707
                     /label=NLS
     misc_feature    6708..10808
                     /label=hSpCas9
     misc_feature    10809..10856
                     /label=NLS(1)
     misc_feature    10857..10910
                     /label=T2A
                     /note="T2A (ribosomal skipping element from insect Thosea
                     asigna virus (TaV, T2A)"
     misc_feature    complement(10881..10884)
                     /label=Untitled
     misc_feature    10905..10910
                     /label=Glycine-Proline Clevage site
                     /note="Glycine-Proline Clevage site"
     misc_feature    10911..11630
                     /label=GFP
                     /note="GFP"
     misc_feature    11639..12315
                     /label=p10-3'-UTR-Rubin
                     /note="p10-3'-UTR-Rubin"
     misc_feature    12324..12864
                     /label=Opie2 promoter
                     /note="Opie2 promoter"
     misc_feature    12865..13545
                     /label=Dsred
                     /note="Dsred"
     misc_feature    13192..13200
                     /label=pt mutation
                     /note="pt mutation"
     misc_feature    13546..13786
                     /label=Sv40
                     /note="Sv40"
     misc_binding    13798..14498
                     /label=piggyBacL
     old_sequence    14499..14627
                     /label=flanking seq
ORIGIN
        1 tatccacaga atcaggggat aacgcaggaa agaacatgtg agcaaaaggc cagcaaaagg
       61 ccaggaaccg taaaaaggcc gcgttgctgg cgtttttcca taggctccgc ccccctgacg
      121 agcatcacaa aaatcgacgc tcaagtcaga ggtggcgaaa cccgacagga ctataaagat
      181 accaggcgtt tccccctgga agctccctcg tgcgctctcc tgttccgacc ctgccgctta
      241 ccggatacct gtccgccttt ctcccttcgg gaagcgtggc gctttctcaa tgctcacgct
      301 gtaggtatct cagttcggtg taggtcgttc gctccaagct gggctgtgtg cacgaacccc
      361 ccgttcagcc cgaccgctgc gccttatccg gtaactatcg tcttgagtcc aacccggtaa
      421 gacacgactt atcgccactg gcagcagcca ctggtaacag gattagcaga gcgaggtatg
      481 taggcggtgc tacagagttc ttgaagtggt ggcctaacta cggctacact agaaggacag
      541 tatttggtat ctgcgctctg ctgaagccag ttaccttcgg aaaaagagtt ggtagctctt
      601 gatccggcaa acaaaccacc gctggtagcg gtggtttttt tgtttgcaag cagcagatta
      661 cgcgcagaaa aaaaggatct caagaagatc ctttgatctt ttctacgggg tctgacgctc
      721 agtggaacga aaactcacgt taagggattt tggtcatgag attatcaaaa aggatcttca
      781 cctagatcct tttaaattaa aaatgaagtt ttaaatcaat ctaaagtata tatgagtaaa
      841 cttggtctga cagttaccaa tgcttaatca gtgaggcacc tatctcagcg atctgtctat
      901 ttcgttcatc catagttgcc tgactccccg tcgtgtagat aactacgata cgggagggct
      961 taccatctgg ccccagtgct gcaatgatac cgcgagaccc acgctcaccg gctccagatt
     1021 tatcagcaat aaaccagcca gccggaaggg ccgagcgcag aagtggtcct gcaactttat
     1081 ccgcctccat ccagtctatt aattgttgcc gggaagctag agtaagtagt tcgccagtta
     1141 atagtttgcg caacgttgtt gccattgcta caggcatcgt ggtgtcacgc tcgtcgtttg
     1201 gtatggcttc attcagctcc ggttcccaac gatcaaggcg agttacatga tcccccatgt
     1261 tgtgcaaaaa agcggttagc tccttcggtc ctccgatcgt tgtcagaagt aagttggccg
     1321 cagtgttatc actcatggtt atggcagcac tgcataattc tcttactgtc atgccatccg
     1381 taagatgctt ttctgtgact ggtgagtact caaccaagtc attctgagaa tagtgtatgc
     1441 ggcgaccgag ttgctcttgc ccggcgtcaa tacgggataa taccgcgcca catagcagaa
     1501 ctttaaaagt gctcatcatt ggaaaacgtt cttcggggcg aaaactctca aggatcttac
     1561 cgctgttgag atccagttcg atgtaaccca ctcgtgcacc caactgatct tcagcatctt
     1621 ttactttcac cagcgtttct gggtgagcaa aaacaggaag gcaaaatgcc gcaaaaaagg
     1681 gaataagggc gacacggaaa tgttgaatac tcatactctt cctttttcaa tattattgaa
     1741 gcatttatca gggttattgt ctcatgagcg gatacatatt tgaatgtatt tagaaaaata
     1801 aacaaatagg ggttccgcgc acatttcccc gaaaagtgcc acctgacgtc taagaaacca
     1861 ttattatcat gacattaacc tataaaaata ggcgtatcac gaggcccttt cgtctcgcgc
     1921 gtttcggtga tgacggtgaa aacctctgac acatgcagct cccggagacg gtcacagctt
     1981 gtctgtaagc ggatgccggg agcagacaag cccgtcaggg cgcgtcagcg ggtgttggcg
     2041 ggtgtcgggg ctggcttaac tatgcggcat cagagcagat tgtactgaga gtgcaccata
     2101 tgcggtgtga aataccgcac agatgcgtaa ggagaaaata ccgcatcagg cgccattcgc
     2161 cattcaggct gcgcaactgt tgggaagggc gatcggtgcg ggcctcttcg ctattacgcc
     2221 agctggcgaa agggggatgt gctgcaaggc gattaagttg ggtaacgcca gggttttccc
     2281 agtcacgacg ttgtaaaacg acggccagtg ccaagctttg tttaaaatat aacaaaattg
     2341 tgatcccaca aaatgaagtg gggcaaaatc aaataattaa ctagtgtccg taaacttgtt
     2401 ggtcttcaac tttttgagga acacgttgga cggcaaatcg tgactataac acaagttgat
     2461 ttaataattt tagccaacac gtcgggctgc gtgttttttg cgctctgtgt acacgttgat
     2521 taactggtcg attaaataat ttaatttttg gttcttcttt aaatctgtga tgaaattttt
     2581 taaaataact ttaaattctt cattggtaaa aaatgccacg ttttgcaact tgtgagggtc
     2641 taatatgagg tcaaactcag taggagtttt atccaaaaaa gaaaacatga ttacgtctgt
     2701 acacgaacgc gtattaacgc agagtgcaaa gtataagagg gttaaaaaat atattttacg
     2761 caccatatac gcatcgggtt gatatcgtta atatggatca atttgaacag ttgattaacg
     2821 tgtctctgct caagtctttg atcaaaacgc aaatcgacga aaatgtgtcg gacaatatca
     2881 agtcgatgag cgaaaaacta aaaaggctag aatacgacaa tctcacagac agcgttgaga
     2941 tatacggtat tcacgacagc aggctgaata ataaaaaaat tagaaactat tatttaaccc
     3001 tagaaagata atcatattgt gacgtacgtt aaagataatc atgcgtaaaa ttgacgcatg
     3061 tgttttatcg gtctgtatat cgaggtttat ttattaattt gaatagatat taagttttat
     3121 tatatttaca cttacatact aataataaat tcaacaaaca atttatttat gtttatttat
     3181 ttattaaaaa aaaacaaaaa ctcaaaattt cttctataaa gtaacaaaac ttttaaacat
     3241 tctctctttt acaaaaataa acttattttg tactttaaaa acagtcatgt tgtattataa
     3301 aataagtaat tagcttaact tatacataat agaaacaaat tatacttatt agtcagtcag
     3361 aaacaacttt ggcacatatc aatattatgc tctcgacaaa taactttttt gcattttttg
     3421 cacgatgcat ttgcctttcg ccttatttta gaggggcagt aagtacagta agtacgtttt
     3481 ttcattactg gctcttcagt actgtcatct gatgtaccag gcacttcatt tggcaaaata
     3541 ttagagatat tatcgcgcaa atatctcttc aaagtaggag cttctaaacg cttacgcata
     3601 aacgatgacg tcaggctcat gtaaaggttt ctcataaatt ttttgcgact ttgaaccttt
     3661 tctcccttgc tactgacatt atggctgtat ataataaaag aatttatgca ggcaatgttt
     3721 atcattccgt acaataatgc cataggccac ctattcgtct tcctactgca ggtcatcaca
     3781 gaacacattt ggtctagcgt gtccactccg cctttagttt gattataata cataaccatt
     3841 tgcggtttac cggtactttc gttgatagaa gcatcctcat cacaagatga taataagtat
     3901 accatcttag ctggcttcgg tttatatgag acgagagtaa ggggtccgtc aaaacaaaac
     3961 atcgatgttc ccactggcct ggagcgactg tttttcagta cttccggtat ctcgcgtttg
     4021 tttgatcgca cggttcccac aatggttaat tcgagctcgc ccggggtcct aggtcgacga
     4081 tgtaggtcac ggtctcgaag ccgcggtgcg ggtgccaggg cgtgcccttg ggctccccgg
     4141 gcgcgtactc cacctcaccc atctggtcca tcatgatgaa cgggtcgagg tggcggtagt
     4201 tgatcccggc gaacgcgcgg cgcaccggga agccctcgcc ctcgaaaccg ctgggcgcgg
     4261 tggtcacggt gagcacggga cgtgcgacgg cgtcggcggg tgcggatacg cggggcagcg
     4321 tcagcgggtt ctcgacggtc acggcgggca tgtcgacgcc tgcagctggt tgtaggtgca
     4381 gttgcgcttc ttgcacttgg cgcacttgag gagatcggtc ttggtgccct gcacggtggc
     4441 cagctgggca tcgttgatgg cctccttgac gaacttctcg cgcagcttct tcatctcgtc
     4501 gctggccatc tcctccggcg tcattttggc cagctgcttg gcagtgacgg cgccgcacat
     4561 aaagttgccg cgcaatccag gattcttggg gtccttcaga ttggccacgc gtgacctaat
     4621 gcgattcttg tacttcatat ccgtgttatt gaactcggag taaatggcat cctccagttc
     4681 ggcggccatt tcctccggct caccgcatcc ctcgggcact tcgccaatct tcagtgcggt
     4741 ggccagcatt tcgcggcatt tgatgcggac cgcatctgtc atgccaccgg agggaaacga
     4801 ggtctgtgac gaggatgtcg agcctttctt ctctttatcc ttggatgagc tggatgaact
     4861 ggacttatcc ttgccggaga ttgacgacga cgacttggcg gcactggtgg acttcgaggc
     4921 actgctgttg ttggaggagc cctccttagc ggagctgttg ttcggtgtgg ttggcgccgg
     4981 gctggccagg aagcgtttcc agttcttgat cagcgtcttg gccagagcga tcacctcgtc
     5041 gtccttgcta ctcttgcgca gctcgtttac ggtcatgccg atgcgcgttt tggtcagaat
     5101 gtcgagattg atgttaagcg tttgcagggc cttcagcagg tccagagcct gatcctgtcc
     5161 ctgtacggtg gatatatgta tatttgtgac atgatgcgcg gcacgttagc taatcccgat
     5221 acttactgtg ccgtcgctgg ccatcttgct catcttcttt tggattcgaa acacttcctc
     5281 ctccacgctc attttggccc acttaatttg atcagaggtt aggttaactg gcgtcggctg
     5341 tcggctttaa tcggtgctgc gggtctgcga cagttgttta tgcggaagcc gggctatttc
     5401 tttttttccc tccaataaat gttgtttact atttttttcg tttctgtatt cgcagaacaa
     5461 gttgacagaa caccctaacg cgttttagtg ttaccgggcg gtggcttgtc aagaaatacc
     5521 ttcccatggc taatacaatt cccaactgga agtagtttgg gtttcagaag tcaacagtgt
     5581 taccgtattt taatgtacat ctggctttta agcgagtaca cacacatagc attgcgatgt
     5641 tttttaaact tgcactgctt gcaagcaggg gtccactgta tttcaatgaa agaacagcgt
     5701 gttgggcgtt tttgaattat actaattacc ttcaataaca attccctata tatcacttag
     5761 ttttaataaa taaatcgttt gagtgtggtc tagagatgat ttattatgat gaagtgcggt
     5821 tgttggggac aagcgggata cgtctgcggg tcaaatcggc ggtgggacat agtgagaggg
     5881 caacggcgaa caatcaccaa cgcgccctgg tacgcgagaa atgttgatat cgcacatgac
     5941 ctcagcatcc accttcagtt tgagaacaaa ttaaatcagg cacataccag acaaccagga
     6001 gaacactgag gaggcgtcat caaagatatc tttggacacg tggcataaac aagccaaact
     6061 attatctaat caatattttt atacaaattt tgtatgtttc catgttatct tcgttgctcc
     6121 tgttagttac tacgtttcat agcccttaaa ttggttgctt aacgtaaaat aaaattatat
     6181 tgtataaaaa taaagaggaa ttcacctata acaaacgaaa aagtaaataa ataagaactt
     6241 ccccatgtta aaaatgccac caccatcttt acatataagt atgtacatat gaatgaatca
     6301 cttaggttgc ttgaatatta caatttcatt aatagctaaa tcacatttga tgtgttagtg
     6361 gaaaacggct atatatataa attatcgaaa ttgtgaatat cgaattgcga tagcacaatg
     6421 ggaaattcca ccactagatt tttggtactt ttaacagatc cttttcggtt ttgcgttgcg
     6481 cgaagtgatc tgaacttatc aaagtttgta aggtaataca taaagtgaaa aagaattaat
     6541 ttgctcttga aaggcaggcc aaattaaaaa aaaaatatca attcgagatg gactataagg
     6601 accacgacgg agactacaag gatcatgata ttgattacaa agacgatgac gataagatgg
     6661 ccccaaagaa gaagcggaag gtcggtatcc acggagtccc agcagccgac aagaagtaca
     6721 gcatcggcct ggacatcggc accaactctg tgggctgggc cgtgatcacc gacgagtaca
     6781 aggtgcccag caagaaattc aaggtgctgg gcaacaccga ccggcacagc atcaagaaga
     6841 acctgatcgg agccctgctg ttcgacagcg gcgaaacagc cgaggccacc cggctgaaga
     6901 gaaccgccag aagaagatac accagacgga agaaccggat ctgctatctg caagagatct
     6961 tcagcaacga gatggccaag gtggacgaca gcttcttcca cagactggaa gagtccttcc
     7021 tggtggaaga ggataagaag cacgagcggc accccatctt cggcaacatc gtggacgagg
     7081 tggcctacca cgagaagtac cccaccatct accacctgag aaagaaactg gtggacagca
     7141 ccgacaaggc cgacctgcgg ctgatctatc tggccctggc ccacatgatc aagttccggg
     7201 gccacttcct gatcgagggc gacctgaacc ccgacaacag cgacgtggac aagctgttca
     7261 tccagctggt gcagacctac aaccagctgt tcgaggaaaa ccccatcaac gccagcggcg
     7321 tggacgccaa ggccatcctg tctgccagac tgagcaagag cagacggctg gaaaatctga
     7381 tcgcccagct gcccggcgag aagaagaatg gcctgttcgg aaacctgatt gccctgagcc
     7441 tgggcctgac ccccaacttc aagagcaact tcgacctggc cgaggatgcc aaactgcagc
     7501 tgagcaagga cacctacgac gacgacctgg acaacctgct ggcccagatc ggcgaccagt
     7561 acgccgacct gtttctggcc gccaagaacc tgtccgacgc catcctgctg agcgacatcc
     7621 tgagagtgaa caccgagatc accaaggccc ccctgagcgc ctctatgatc aagagatacg
     7681 acgagcacca ccaggacctg accctgctga aagctctcgt gcggcagcag ctgcctgaga
     7741 agtacaaaga gattttcttc gaccagagca agaacggcta cgccggctac attgacggcg
     7801 gagccagcca ggaagagttc tacaagttca tcaagcccat cctggaaaag atggacggca
     7861 ccgaggaact gctcgtgaag ctgaacagag aggacctgct gcggaagcag cggaccttcg
     7921 acaacggcag catcccccac cagatccacc tgggagagct gcacgccatt ctgcggcggc
     7981 aggaagattt ttacccattc ctgaaggaca accgggaaaa gatcgagaag atcctgacct
     8041 tccgcatccc ctactacgtg ggccctctgg ccaggggaaa cagcagattc gcctggatga
     8101 ccagaaagag cgaggaaacc atcaccccct ggaacttcga ggaagtggtg gacaagggcg
     8161 cttccgccca gagcttcatc gagcggatga ccaacttcga taagaacctg cccaacgaga
     8221 aggtgctgcc caagcacagc ctgctgtacg agtacttcac cgtgtataac gagctgacca
     8281 aagtgaaata cgtgaccgag ggaatgagaa agcccgcctt cctgagcggc gagcagaaaa
     8341 aggccatcgt ggacctgctg ttcaagacca accggaaagt gaccgtgaag cagctgaaag
     8401 aggactactt caagaaaatc gagtgcttcg actccgtgga aatctccggc gtggaagatc
     8461 ggttcaacgc ctccctgggc acataccacg atctgctgaa aattatcaag gacaaggact
     8521 tcctggacaa tgaggaaaac gaggacattc tggaagatat cgtgctgacc ctgacactgt
     8581 ttgaggacag agagatgatc gaggaacggc tgaaaaccta tgcccacctg ttcgacgaca
     8641 aagtgatgaa gcagctgaag cggcggagat acaccggctg gggcaggctg agccggaagc
     8701 tgatcaacgg catccgggac aagcagtccg gcaagacaat cctggatttc ctgaagtccg
     8761 acggcttcgc caacagaaac ttcatgcagc tgatccacga cgacagcctg acctttaaag
     8821 aggacatcca gaaagcccag gtgtccggcc agggcgatag cctgcacgag cacattgcca
     8881 atctggccgg cagccccgcc attaagaagg gcatcctgca gacagtgaag gtggtggacg
     8941 agctcgtgaa agtgatgggc cggcacaagc ccgagaacat cgtgatcgaa atggccagag
     9001 agaaccagac cacccagaag ggacagaaga acagccgcga gagaatgaag cggatcgaag
     9061 agggcatcaa agagctgggc agccagatcc tgaaagaaca ccccgtggaa aacacccagc
     9121 tgcagaacga gaagctgtac ctgtactacc tgcagaatgg gcgggatatg tacgtggacc
     9181 aggaactgga catcaaccgg ctgtccgact acgatgtgga ccatatcgtg cctcagagct
     9241 ttctgaagga cgactccatc gacaacaagg tgctgaccag aagcgacaag aaccggggca
     9301 agagcgacaa cgtgccctcc gaagaggtcg tgaagaagat gaagaactac tggcggcagc
     9361 tgctgaacgc caagctgatt acccagagaa agttcgacaa tctgaccaag gccgagagag
     9421 gcggcctgag cgaactggat aaggccggct tcatcaagag acagctggtg gaaacccggc
     9481 agatcacaaa gcacgtggca cagatcctgg actcccggat gaacactaag tacgacgaga
     9541 atgacaagct gatccgggaa gtgaaagtga tcaccctgaa gtccaagctg gtgtccgatt
     9601 tccggaagga tttccagttt tacaaagtgc gcgagatcaa caactaccac cacgcccacg
     9661 acgcctacct gaacgccgtc gtgggaaccg ccctgatcaa aaagtaccct aagctggaaa
     9721 gcgagttcgt gtacggcgac tacaaggtgt acgacgtgcg gaagatgatc gccaagagcg
     9781 agcaggaaat cggcaaggct accgccaagt acttcttcta cagcaacatc atgaactttt
     9841 tcaagaccga gattaccctg gccaacggcg agatccggaa gcggcctctg atcgagacaa
     9901 acggcgaaac cggggagatc gtgtgggata agggccggga ttttgccacc gtgcggaaag
     9961 tgctgagcat gccccaagtg aatatcgtga aaaagaccga ggtgcagaca ggcggcttca
    10021 gcaaagagtc tatcctgccc aagaggaaca gcgataagct gatcgccaga aagaaggact
    10081 gggaccctaa gaagtacggc ggcttcgaca gccccaccgt ggcctattct gtgctggtgg
    10141 tggccaaagt ggaaaagggc aagtccaaga aactgaagag tgtgaaagag ctgctgggga
    10201 tcaccatcat ggaaagaagc agcttcgaga agaatcccat cgactttctg gaagccaagg
    10261 gctacaaaga agtgaaaaag gacctgatca tcaagctgcc taagtactcc ctgttcgagc
    10321 tggaaaacgg ccggaagaga atgctggcct ctgccggcga actgcagaag ggaaacgaac
    10381 tggccctgcc ctccaaatat gtgaacttcc tgtacctggc cagccactat gagaagctga
    10441 agggctcccc cgaggataat gagcagaaac agctgtttgt ggaacagcac aagcactacc
    10501 tggacgagat catcgagcag atcagcgagt tctccaagag agtgatcctg gccgacgcta
    10561 atctggacaa agtgctgtcc gcctacaaca agcaccggga taagcccatc agagagcagg
    10621 ccgagaatat catccacctg tttaccctga ccaatctggg agcccctgcc gccttcaagt
    10681 actttgacac caccatcgac cggaagaggt acaccagcac caaagaggtg ctggacgcca
    10741 ccctgatcca ccagagcatc accggcctgt acgagacacg gatcgacctg tctcagctgg
    10801 gaggcgacaa aaggccggcg gccacgaaaa aggccggcca ggcaaaaaag aaaaaggagg
    10861 gcagaggaag tcttctaaca tgcggtgacg tggaggagaa tcccggccct atggtgagca
    10921 agggcgagga gctgttcacc ggggtggtgc ccatcctggt cgagctggac ggcgacgtaa
    10981 acggccacaa gttcagcgtg tccggcgagg gcgagggcga tgccacctac ggcaagctga
    11041 ccctgaagtt catctgcacc accagcaagc tgcccgtgcc ctggcccacc ctcgtgacca
    11101 ccctgaccta cggcgtgcag tgcttcagcc gctaccccga ccacatgaag cagcacgact
    11161 tcttcaagtc cgccatgccc gaaggctacg tccaggagcg caccatcttc ttcaaggacg
    11221 acggcaacta caagacccgc gccgaggtga agttcgaggg cgacaccctg gtgaaccgca
    11281 tcgagctgaa gggcatcgac ttcaaggagg acggcaacat cctggggcac aagctggagt
    11341 acaactacaa cagccacaac gtctatatca tggccgacaa gcagaagaac ggcatcaagg
    11401 tgaacttcaa gatccgccac aacatcgagg acggcagcgt gcagctcgcc gaccactacc
    11461 agcagaacac ccccatcggc gacggccccg tgctgctgcc cgacaaccac tacctgagca
    11521 cccagtccgc cctgagcaaa gaccccaacg agaagcgcga tcacatggtc ctgctggagt
    11581 tcgtgaccgc cgccgggatc actctcggca tggacgagct gtacaagtaa ttaattaact
    11641 agaatgaatc gtttttaaaa taacaaatca attgttttat aatattcgta cgattctttg
    11701 attatgtaat aaaatgtgat cattaggaag attacgaaaa atataaaaaa tatgagttct
    11761 gtgtgtataa caaatgctgt aaacgccaca attgtgtttg ttgcaaataa acccatgatt
    11821 atttgattaa aattgttgtt ttctttgttc atagacaata gtgtgttttg cctaaacgtg
    11881 tactgcataa actccatgcg agtgtatagc gagctagtgg ctaacgcttg ccccaccaaa
    11941 gtagattcgt caaaatcctc aatttcatca ccctcctcca agtttaacat ttggccgtcg
    12001 gaattaactt ctaaagatgc cacataatct aataaatgaa atagagattc aaacgtggcg
    12061 tcatcgtccg tttcgaccat ttccgaaaag aactcgggca taaactctat gatttctctg
    12121 gacgtggtgt tgtcgaaact ctcaaagtac gcagtcagga acgtgcgcga catgtcgtcg
    12181 ggaaactcgc gcggaaacat gttgttgtaa ccgaacgggt cccatagcgc caaaaccaaa
    12241 tctgccagcg tcaatagaat gagcacgatg ccgacaatgg agctggcttg gatagcgatt
    12301 cgagttaacg gccggggcgc gcccatactc ggtggcctcc ccaccaccaa cttttttgca
    12361 ctgcaaaaaa acacgctttt gcacgcgggc ccatacatag tacaaactct acgtttcgta
    12421 gactatttta cataaatagt ctacaccgtt gtatacgctc caaatacact accacacatt
    12481 gaaccttttt gcagtgcaaa aaagtacgtg tcggcagtca cgtaggccgg ccttatcggg
    12541 tcgcgtcctg tcacgtacga atcacattat cggaccggac gagtgttgtc ttatcgtgac
    12601 aggacgccag cttcctgtgt tgctaaccgc agccggacgc aactccttat cggaacagga
    12661 cgcgcctcca tatcagccgc gcgttatctc atgcgcgtga ccggacacga ggcgcccgtc
    12721 ccgcttatcg cgcctataaa tacagcccgc aacgatctgg taaacacagt tgaacagcat
    12781 ctgttacagc gacacaacat gagccggtcc aacaacgcca acgcgcccac gccatccaac
    12841 cgccgccgca acctgtctct ggtgatggtg cgctcctcca agaacgtcat caaggagttc
    12901 atgcgcttca aggtgcgcat ggagggcacc gtgaacggcc acgagttcga gatcgagggc
    12961 gagggcgagg gccgccccta cgagggccac aacaccgtga agctgaaggt gaccaagggc
    13021 ggccccctgc ccttcgcctg ggacatcctg tccccccagt tccagtacgg ctccaaggtg
    13081 tacgtgaagc accccgccga catccccgac tacaagaagc tgtccttccc cgagggcttc
    13141 aagtgggagc gcgtgatgaa cttcgaggac ggcggcgtgg tgaccgtgac ccaggactcc
    13201 tccctgcagg acggctgctt catctacaag gtgaagttca tcggcgtgaa cttcccctcc
    13261 gacggccccg taatgcagaa gaagaccatg ggctgggagg cctccaccga gcgcctgtac
    13321 ccccgcgacg gcgtgctgaa gggcgagatc cacaaggccc tgaagctgaa ggacggcggc
    13381 cactacctgg tggagttcaa gtccatctac atggccaaga agcccgtgca gctgcccggc
    13441 tactactacg tggactccaa gctggacatc acctcccaca acgaggacta caccatcgtg
    13501 gagcagtacg agcgcaccga gggccgccac cacctgttcc tgtaggactc tagatcataa
    13561 tcagccatac cacatttgta gaggttttac ttgctttaaa aaacctccca cacctccccc
    13621 tgaacctgaa acataaaatg aatgcaattg ttgttgttaa cttgtttatt gcagcttata
    13681 atggttacaa ataaagcaat agcatcacaa atttcacaaa taaagcattt ttttcactgc
    13741 attctagttg tggtttgtcc aaactcatca atgtatctta aagcttctag gccggccgat
    13801 ctcggatctg acaatgttca gtgcagagac tcggctacgc ctcgtggact ttgaagttga
    13861 ccaacaatgt ttattcttac ctctaatagt cctctgtggc aaggtcaaga ttctgttaga
    13921 agccaatgaa gaacctggtt gttcaataac attttgttcg tctaatattt cactaccgct
    13981 tgacgttggc tgcacttcat gtacctcatc tataaacgct tcttctgtat cgctctggac
    14041 gtcatcttca cttacgtgat ctgatatttc actgtcagaa tcctcaccaa caagctcgtc
    14101 atcgctttgc agaagagcag agaggatatg ctcatcgtct aaagaactac ccattttatt
    14161 atatattagt cacgatatct ataacaagaa aatatatata taataagtta tcacgtaagt
    14221 agaacatgaa ataacaatat aattatcgta tgagttaaat cttaaaagtc acgtaaaaga
    14281 taatcatgcg tcattttgac tcacgcggtc gttatagttc aaaatcagtg acacttaccg
    14341 cattgacaag cacgcctcac gggagctcca agcggcgact gagatgtcct aaatgcacag
    14401 cgacggattc gcgctattta gaaagagaga gcaatatttc aagaatgcat gcgtcaattt
    14461 tacgcagact atctttctag ggttaaaaaa gatttgcgct ttactcgacc taaactttaa
    14521 acacgtcata gaatcttcgt ttgacaaaaa ccacattgtg gccaagctgt gtgacgcgac
    14581 gcgcgctaaa gaatggcaaa ccaagtcgcg cgagcgtcga ctctagagga tccccgggta
    14641 ccgagctcga attcgtaatc atggtcatag ctgtttcctg tgtgaaattg ttatccgctc
    14701 acaattccac acaacatacg agccggaagc ataaagtgta aagcctgggg tgcctaatga
    14761 gtgagctaac tcacattaat tgcgttgcgc tcactgcccg ctttccagtc gggaaacctg
    14821 tcgtgccagc tgcattaatg aatcggccaa cgcgcgggga gaggcggttt gcgtattggg
    14881 cgctcttccg cttcctcgct cactgactcg ctgcgctcgg tcgttcggct gcggcgagcg
    14941 gtatcagctc actcaaaggc ggtaatacgg t
//
