Features (pLannotate 1.2.2; 28 found; start..end, strand, type, name):
     95..683     -  rep_origin     ori: high-copy-number ColE1/pMB1/pBR322/pUC origin of replication
    854..1714    -  CDS            AmpR: β-lactamase; bla; confers resistance to ampicillin, carbenicillin, and related antibiotics
   1715..1819    -  promoter       AmpR promoter: bla
   1914..1949    +  CDS            rop (fragment): Rop protein, which maintains plasmids at low copy number; rop
   2051..2150    +  misc_feature   bom (fragment): basis of mobility region from pBR322
   2156..2310    -  CDS            lacZα (fragment): LacZα fragment of β-galactosidase; lacZ fragment
   2314..2781    -  CDS            LEF-9 (fragment): LEF9_NPVAC - Experimental evidence at protein level: Swiss-Prot protein existence level 1. Component of the viral DNA-dependent RNA polymerase which is composed of four equimolar subunits of LEF-4, LEF-8, LEF-9, and p47. Plays an essential role in late and very late gene expression. From Autographa californica nuclear polyhedrosis virus (AcMNPV).
   2808..3011    +  CDS            FP (fragment): FP25_NPVAC - Experimental evidence at protein level: Swiss-Prot protein existence level 1. From Autographa californica nuclear polyhedrosis virus (AcMNPV).
   4109..4178    +  protein_bind   attB: attB site for the φC31 integrase (Groth et al., 2000) phage φC31 integrase
   4375..5307    -  CDS            TfIIS: TFS2_DROME - Also known as DmSII. Experimental evidence at transcript level: Swiss-Prot protein existence level 2. Necessary for efficient RNA polymerase II transcription elongation past template-encoded arresting sites. The arresting sites in DNA have the property of trapping a certain fraction of elongating RNA polymerases that pass through, resulting in locked ternary complexes. Cleavage of the nascent transcript by S-II allows the resumption of elongation from the new 3'-terminus. From Drosophila melanogaster (Fruit fly).
   6181..6198    -  CDS            ORF603 (fragment): baculovirus ORF603 protein
   6723..8324    +  CDS            Cas9(N): N-terminal portion of Streptococcus pyogenes Cas9 (Zetsche et al., 2015)
   8325..10823   +  CDS            Cas9(C): C-terminal portion of Streptococcus pyogenes Cas9 (Zetsche et al., 2015)
  10824..10871   +  CDS            nucleoplasmin NLS: bipartite nuclear localization signal from nucleoplasmin
  10926..11645   +  CDS            EGFP: the original enhanced GFP (Yang et al., 1996) mammalian codon-optimized
  11673..12437   -  CDS            P74 (fragment): PIF0_NPVAC - Experimental evidence at protein level: Swiss-Prot protein existence level 1. Plays an essential role for oral infectivity of occlusion- derived virus (ODV) and functions also in host midgut attachment and fusion by binding to a specific host receptor. From Autographa californica nuclear polyhedrosis virus (AcMNPV).
  12340..12800   +  promoter       OpIE-2 promoter (fragment): immediate-early gene 2 from the Orgyia pseudotsugata multicapsid nucleopolyhedrovirus; strong constitutive baculovirus promoter for insect cell expression
  12814..12879   +  CDS            IE2 (fragment): VIE2_NPVOP - Protein inferred from homology: Swiss-Prot protein existence level 3. RING-finger E3 ubiquitin ligase that plays an important regulatory role during the initial stages of infection. Migrates to specific nuclear foci early in infection supposely to prepare the sites for viral replication by targeting and ubiquitinating host proteins. From Orgyia pseudotsugata multicapsid polyhedrosis virus (OpMNPV).
  12880..13560   +  CDS            DsRed1: wild-type DsRed mammalian codon-optimized
  13568..13651   +  CDS            large T antigen (fragment): large T antigen from SV40 (simian virus 40)
  13674..13795   +  polyA_signal   SV40 poly(A) signal: SV40 polyadenylation signal
  14498..14638   +  CDS            FP (fragment): FP25_NPVAC - Experimental evidence at protein level: Swiss-Prot protein existence level 1. From Autographa californica nuclear polyhedrosis virus (AcMNPV).
  14631..14669   -  misc_feature   MCS (fragment): pUC18/19 multiple cloning site
  14700..14722   -  protein_bind   lac operator (fragment): The lac repressor binds to the lac operator to inhibit transcription in E. coli. This inhibition can be relieved by adding lactose or isopropyl-β-D-thiogalactopyranoside (IPTG). lac repressor encoded by lacI
  14726..14756   -  promoter       lac promoter: promoter for the E. coli lac operon
  14771..14792   -  protein_bind   CAP binding site: CAP binding activates transcription in the presence of cAMP. E. coli catabolite activator protein
  14805..14897   -  CDS            lacI (fragment): lac repressor; lacI; The lac repressor binds to the lac operator to inhibit transcription in E. coli. This inhibition can be relieved by adding lactose or isopropyl-β-D-thiogalactopyranoside (IPTG).
  14899..14985   -  rep_origin     RSF ori (fragment): Plasmids containing the RSF 1030 origin of replication can be propagated in E. coli cells that contain additional plasmids with compatible origins.
>Addgene plasmid #112687 | vas-Cas9.874Z | addgene full sequence | sequence record 218705 | Addgene NGS Result
TATCCACAGAATCAGGGGATAACGCAGGAAAGAACATGTGAGCAAAAGGCCAGCAAAAGGCCAGGAACCG
TAAAAAGGCCGCGTTGCTGGCGTTTTTCCATAGGCTCCGCCCCCCTGACGAGCATCACAAAAATCGACGC
TCAAGTCAGAGGTGGCGAAACCCGACAGGACTATAAAGATACCAGGCGTTTCCCCCTGGAAGCTCCCTCG
TGCGCTCTCCTGTTCCGACCCTGCCGCTTACCGGATACCTGTCCGCCTTTCTCCCTTCGGGAAGCGTGGC
GCTTTCTCATAGCTCACGCTGTAGGTATCTCAGTTCGGTGTAGGTCGTTCGCTCCAAGCTGGGCTGTGTG
CACGAACCCCCCGTTCAGCCCGACCGCTGCGCCTTATCCGGTAACTATCGTCTTGAGTCCAACCCGGTAA
GACACGACTTATCGCCACTGGCAGCAGCCACTGGTAACAGGATTAGCAGAGCGAGGTATGTAGGCGGTGC
TACAGAGTTCTTGAAGTGGTGGCCTAACTACGGCTACACTAGAAGAACAGTATTTGGTATCTGCGCTCTG
CTGAAGCCAGTTACCTTCGGAAAAAGAGTTGGTAGCTCTTGATCCGGCAAACAAACCACCGCTGGTAGCG
GTGGTTTTTTTGTTTGCAAGCAGCAGATTACGCGCAGAAAAAAAGGATCTCAAGAAGATCCTTTGATCTT
TTCTACGGGGTCTGACGCTCAGTGGAACGAAAACTCACGTTAAGGGATTTTGGTCATGAGATTATCAAAA
AGGATCTTCACCTAGATCCTTTTAAATTAAAAATGAAGTTTTAAATCAATCTAAAGTATATATGAGTAAA
CTTGGTCTGACAGTTACCAATGCTTAATCAGTGAGGCACCTATCTCAGCGATCTGTCTATTTCGTTCATC
CATAGTTGCCTGACTCCCCGTCGTGTAGATAACTACGATACGGGAGGGCTTACCATCTGGCCCCAGTGCT
GCAATGATACCGCGAGACCCACGCTCACCGGCTCCAGATTTATCAGCAATAAACCAGCCAGCCGGAAGGG
CCGAGCGCAGAAGTGGTCCTGCAACTTTATCCGCCTCCATCCAGTCTATTAATTGTTGCCGGGAAGCTAG
AGTAAGTAGTTCGCCAGTTAATAGTTTGCGCAACGTTGTTGCCATTGCTACAGGCATCGTGGTGTCACGC
TCGTCGTTTGGTATGGCTTCATTCAGCTCCGGTTCCCAACGATCAAGGCGAGTTACATGATCCCCCATGT
TGTGCAAAAAAGCGGTTAGCTCCTTCGGTCCTCCGATCGTTGTCAGAAGTAAGTTGGCCGCAGTGTTATC
ACTCATGGTTATGGCAGCACTGCATAATTCTCTTACTGTCATGCCATCCGTAAGATGCTTTTCTGTGACT
GGTGAGTACTCAACCAAGTCATTCTGAGAATAGTGTATGCGGCGACCGAGTTGCTCTTGCCCGGCGTCAA
TACGGGATAATACCGCGCCACATAGCAGAACTTTAAAAGTGCTCATCATTGGAAAACGTTCTTCGGGGCG
AAAACTCTCAAGGATCTTACCGCTGTTGAGATCCAGTTCGATGTAACCCACTCGTGCACCCAACTGATCT
TCAGCATCTTTTACTTTCACCAGCGTTTCTGGGTGAGCAAAAACAGGAAGGCAAAATGCCGCAAAAAAGG
GAATAAGGGCGACACGGAAATGTTGAATACTCATACTCTTCCTTTTTCAATATTATTGAAGCATTTATCA
GGGTTATTGTCTCATGAGCGGATACATATTTGAATGTATTTAGAAAAATAAACAAATAGGGGTTCCGCGC
ACATTTCCCCGAAAAGTGCCACCTGACGTCTAAGAAACCATTATTATCATGACATTAACCTATAAAAATA
GGCGTATCACGAGGCCCTTTCGTCTCGCGCGTTTCGGTGATGACGGTGAAAACCTCTGACACATGCAGCT
CCCGGAGACGGTCACAGCTTGTCTGTAAGCGGATGCCGGGAGCAGACAAGCCCGTCAGGGCGCGTCAGCG
GGTGTTGGCGGGTGTCGGGGCTGGCTTAACTATGCGGCATCAGAGCAGATTGTACTGAGAGTGCACCATA
TGCGGTGTGAAATACCGCACAGATGCGTAAGGAGAAAATACCGCATCAGGCGCCATTCGCCATTCAGGCT
GCGCAACTGTTGGGAAGGGCGATCGGTGCGGGCCTCTTCGCTATTACGCCAGCTGGCGAAAGGGGGATGT
GCTGCAAGGCGATTAAGTTGGGTAACGCCAGGGTTTTCCCAGTCACGACGTTGTAAAACGACGGCCAGTG
CCAAGCTTTGTTTAAAAATATAACAAAATTGTGATCCCACAAAATGAAGTGGGGCAAAATCAAATAATTA
ATAGTGTCCGTAAACTTGTTGGTCTTCAACTTTTTGAGGAACACGTTGGACGGCAAATCCGTGACTATAA
CACAAGTTGATTTAATAATTTTAGCCAACACGTCGGGCTGCGTGTTTTTTGCCGACGCGTCTGTGTACAC
GTTGATTAACTGGTCGATTAAACTGTTGAAATAATTTAATTTTTGGTTCTTCTTTAAATCTGTGATGAAA
TTTTTTAAAATAACTTTAAATTCTTCATTGGTAAAAAATGCCACGTTTTGCAACTTGTGAGGGTCTAATA
TGAGGTCAAACTCAGTAGGAGTTTTATCCAAAAAAGAAAACATGATTACGTCTGTACACGAACGCGTATT
AACGCAGAGTGCAAAGTATAAGAGGGTTAAAAAATATATTTTACGCACCATATACGCATCGGGTTGATAT
CGTTAATATGGATCAATTTGAACAGTTGATTAACGTGTCTCTGCTCAAGTCTTTGATCAAAACGCAAATC
GACGAAAATGTGTCGGACAATATCAAGTCGATGAGCGAAAAACTAAAAAGGCTAGAATACGACAATCTCA
CAGACAGCGTTGAGATATACGGTATTCACGACAGCAGGCTGAATAATAAAAAAATTAGAAACTATTATTT
AACCCTAGAAAGATAATCATATTGTGACGTACGTTAAAGATAATCATGCGTAAAATTGACGCATGTGTTT
TATCGGTCTGTATATCGAGGTTTATTTATTAATTTGAATAGATATTAAGTTTTATTATATTTACACTTAC
ATACTAATAATAAATTCAACAAACAATTTATTTATGTTTATTTATTTATTAAAAAAAAACAAAAACTCAA
AATTTCTTCTATAAAGTAACAAAACTTTTAAACATTCTCTCTTTTACAAAAATAAACTTATTTTGTACTT
TAAAAACAGTCATGTTGTATTATAAAATAAGTAATTAGCTTAACTTATACATAATAGAAACAAATTATAC
TTATTAGTCAGTCAGAAACAACTTTGGCACATATCAATATTATGCTCTCGACAAATAACTTTTTTGCATT
TTTTGCACGATGCATTTGCCTTTCGCCTTATTTTAGAGGGGCAGTAAGTACAGTAAGTACGTTTTTTCAT
TACTGGCTCTTCAGTACTGTCATCTGATGTACCAGGCACTTCATTTGGCAAAATATTAGAGATATTATCG
CGCAAATATCTCTTCAAAGTAGGAGCTTCTAAACGCTTACGCATAAACGATGACGTCAGGCTCATGTAAA
GGTTTCTCATAAATTTTTTGCGACTTTGAACCTTTTCTCCCTTGCTACTGACATTATGGCTGTATATAAT
AAAAGAATTTATGCAGGCAATGTTTATCATTCCGTACAATAATGCCATAGGCCACCTATTCGTCTTCCTA
CTGCAGGTCATCACAGAACACATTTGGTCTAGCGTGTCCACTCCGCCTTTAGTTTGATTATAATACATAA
CCATTTGCGGTTTACCGGTACTTTCGTTGATAGAAGCATCCTCATCACAAGATGATAATAAGTATACCAT
CTTAGCTGGCTTCGGTTTATATGAGACGAGAGTAAGGGGTCCGTCAAAACAAAACATCGATGTTCCCACT
GGCCTGGAGCGACTGTTTTTCAGTACTTCCGGTATCTCGCGTTTGTTTGATCGCACGGTTCCCACAATGG
TTAATTCGAGCTCGCCCGGGGTCCTAGGTCGACGATGTAGGTCACGGTCTCGAAGCCGCGGTGCGGGTGC
CAGGGCGTGCCCTTGGGCTCCCCGGGCGCGTACTCCACCTCACCCATCTGGTCCATCATGATGAACGGGT
CGAGGTGGCGGTAGTTGATCCCGGCGAACGCGCGGCGCACCGGGAAGCCCTCGCCCTCGAAACCGCTGGG
CGCGGTGGTCACGGTGAGCACGGGACGTGCGACGGCGTCGGCGGGTGCGGATACGCGGGGCAGCGTCAGC
GGGTTCTCGACGGTCACGGCGGGCATGTCGACGCCTGCAGCTGGTTGTAGGTGCAGTTGCGCTTCTTGCA
CTTGGCGCACTTGAGGAGATCGGTCTTGGTGCCCTGCACGGTGGCCAGCTGGGCATCGTTGATGGCCTCC
TTGACGAACTTCTCGCGCAGCTTCTTCATCTCGTCGCTGGCCATCTCCTCCGGCGTCATTTTGGCCAGCT
GCTTGGCAGTGACGGCGCCGCACATAAAGTTGCCGCGCAATCCAGGATTCTTGGGGTCCTTCAGATTGGC
CACGCGTGACCTAATGCGATTCTTGTACTTCATATCCGTGTTATTGAACTCGGAGTAAATGGCATCCTCC
AGTTCGGCGGCCATTTCCTCCGGCTCACCGCATCCCTCGGGCACTTCGCCAATCTTCAGTGCGGTGGCCA
GCATTTCGCGGCATTTGATGCGGACCGCATCTGTCATGCCACCGGAGGGAAACGAGGTCTGTGACGAGGA
TGTCGAGCCTTTCTTCTCTTTATCCTTGGATGAGCTGGATGAACTGGACTTATCCTTGCCGGAGATTGAC
GACGACGACTTGGCGGCACTGGTGGACTTCGAGGCACTGCTGTTGTTGGAGGAGCCCTCCTTAGCGGAGC
TGTTGTTCGGTGTGGTTGGCGCCGGGCTGGCCAGGAAGCGTTTCCAGTTCTTGATCAGCGTCTTGGCCAG
AGCGATCACCTCGTCGTCCTTGCTACTCTTGCGCAGCTCGTTTACGGTCATGCCGATGCGCGTTTTGGTC
AGAATGTCGAGATTGATGTTAAGCGTTTGCAGGGCCTTCAGCAGGTCCAGAGCCTGATCCTGTCCCTGTA
CGGTGGATATATGTATATTTGTGACATGATGCGCGGCACGTTAGCTAATCCCGATACTTACTGTGCCGTC
GCTGGCCATCTTGCTCATCTTCTTTTGGATTCGAAACACTTCCTCCTCCACGCTCATTTTGGCCCACTTA
ATTTGATCAGAGGTTAGGTTAACTGGCGTCGGCTGTCGGCTTTAATCGGTGCTGCGGGTCTGCGACAGTT
GTTTATGCGGAAGCCGGGCTATTTCTTTTTTTCCCTCCAATAAATGTTGTTTACTATTTTTTTCGTTTCT
GTATTCGCAGAACAAGTTGACAGAACACCCTAACGCGTTTTAGTGTTACCGGGCGGTGGCTTGTCAAGAA
ATACCTTCCCATGGCTAATACAATTCCCAACTGGAAGTAGTTTGGGTTTCAGAAGTCAACAGTGTTACCG
TATTTTAATGTACATCTGGCTTTTAAGCGAGTACACACACATAGCATTGCGATGTTTTTTAAACTTGCAC
TGCTTGCAAGCAGGGGTCCACTGTATTTCAATGAAAGAACAGCGTGTTGGGCGTTTTTGAATTATACTAA
TTACCTTCAATAACAATTCCCTATATATCACTTAGTTTTAATAAATAAATCGTTTGAGTGTGGTCTAGAG
ATGATTTATTATGATGAAGTGCGGTTGTTGGGGACAAGCGGGATACGTCTGCGGGTCAAATCGGCGGTGG
GACATAGTGAGAGGGCAACGGCGAACAATCACCAACGCGCCCTGGTACGCGAGAAATGTTGATATCGCAC
ATGACCTCAGCATCCACCTTCAGTTTGAGAACAAATTAAATCAGGCACATACCAGACAACCAGGAGAACA
CTGAGGAGGCGTCATCAAAGATATCTTTGGACACGTGGCATAAACAAGCCAAACTATTATCTAATCAATA
TTTTTATACAAATTTTGTATGTTTCCATGTTATCTTCGTTGCTCCTGTTAGTTACTACGTTTCATAGCCC
TTAAATTGGTTGCTTAACGTAAAATAAAATTATATTGTATAAAAATAAAGAGGAATTCACCTATAACAAA
CGAAAAAGTAAATAAATAAGAACTTCCCCATGTTAAAAATGCCACCACCATCTTTACATATAAGTATGTA
CATATGAATGAATCACTTAGGTTGCTTGAATATTACAATTTCATTAATAGCTAAATCACATTTGATGTGT
TAGTGGAAAACGGCTATATATATAAATTATCGAAATTGTGAATATCGAATTGCGATAGCACAATGGGAAA
TTCCACCACTAGATTTTTGGTACTTTTAACAGATCCTTTTCGGTTTTGCGTTGCGCGAAGTGATCTGAAC
TTATCAAAGTTTGTAAGGTAATACATAAAGTGAAAAAGAATTAATTTGCTCTTGAAAGGCAGGCCAAATT
AAAAAAAAAATATCAATTCGAGATGGACTATAAGGACCACGACGGAGACTACAAGGATCATGATATTGAT
TACAAAGACGATGACGATAAGATGGCCCCAAAGAAGAAGCGGAAGGTCGGTATCCACGGAGTCCCAGCAG
CCGACAAGAAGTACAGCATCGGCCTGGACATCGGCACCAACTCTGTGGGCTGGGCCGTGATCACCGACGA
GTACAAGGTGCCCAGCAAGAAATTCAAGGTGCTGGGCAACACCGACCGGCACAGCATCAAGAAGAACCTG
ATCGGAGCCCTGCTGTTCGACAGCGGCGAAACAGCCGAGGCCACCCGGCTGAAGAGAACCGCCAGAAGAA
GATACACCAGACGGAAGAACCGGATCTGCTATCTGCAAGAGATCTTCAGCAACGAGATGGCCAAGGTGGA
CGACAGCTTCTTCCACAGACTGGAAGAGTCCTTCCTGGTGGAAGAGGATAAGAAGCACGAGCGGCACCCC
ATCTTCGGCAACATCGTGGACGAGGTGGCCTACCACGAGAAGTACCCCACCATCTACCACCTGAGAAAGA
AACTGGTGGACAGCACCGACAAGGCCGACCTGCGGCTGATCTATCTGGCCCTGGCCCACATGATCAAGTT
CCGGGGCCACTTCCTGATCGAGGGCGACCTGAACCCCGACAACAGCGACGTGGACAAGCTGTTCATCCAG
CTGGTGCAGACCTACAACCAGCTGTTCGAGGAAAACCCCATCAACGCCAGCGGCGTGGACGCCAAGGCCA
TCCTGTCTGCCAGACTGAGCAAGAGCAGACGGCTGGAAAATCTGATCGCCCAGCTGCCCGGCGAGAAGAA
GAATGGCCTGTTCGGAAACCTGATTGCCCTGAGCCTGGGCCTGACCCCCAACTTCAAGAGCAACTTCGAC
CTGGCCGAGGATGCCAAACTGCAGCTGAGCAAGGACACCTACGACGACGACCTGGACAACCTGCTGGCCC
AGATCGGCGACCAGTACGCCGACCTGTTTCTGGCCGCCAAGAACCTGTCCGACGCCATCCTGCTGAGCGA
CATCCTGAGAGTGAACACCGAGATCACCAAGGCCCCCCTGAGCGCCTCTATGATCAAGAGATACGACGAG
CACCACCAGGACCTGACCCTGCTGAAAGCTCTCGTGCGGCAGCAGCTGCCTGAGAAGTACAAAGAGATTT
TCTTCGACCAGAGCAAGAACGGCTACGCCGGCTACATTGACGGCGGAGCCAGCCAGGAAGAGTTCTACAA
GTTCATCAAGCCCATCCTGGAAAAGATGGACGGCACCGAGGAACTGCTCGTGAAGCTGAACAGAGAGGAC
CTGCTGCGGAAGCAGCGGACCTTCGACAACGGCAGCATCCCCCACCAGATCCACCTGGGAGAGCTGCACG
CCATTCTGCGGCGGCAGGAAGATTTTTACCCATTCCTGAAGGACAACCGGGAAAAGATCGAGAAGATCCT
GACCTTCCGCATCCCCTACTACGTGGGCCCTCTGGCCAGGGGAAACAGCAGATTCGCCTGGATGACCAGA
AAGAGCGAGGAAACCATCACCCCCTGGAACTTCGAGGAAGTGGTGGACAAGGGCGCTTCCGCCCAGAGCT
TCATCGAGCGGATGACCAACTTCGATAAGAACCTGCCCAACGAGAAGGTGCTGCCCAAGCACAGCCTGCT
GTACGAGTACTTCACCGTGTATAACGAGCTGACCAAAGTGAAATACGTGACCGAGGGAATGAGAAAGCCC
GCCTTCCTGAGCGGCGAGCAGAAAAAGGCCATCGTGGACCTGCTGTTCAAGACCAACCGGAAAGTGACCG
TGAAGCAGCTGAAAGAGGACTACTTCAAGAAAATCGAGTGCTTCGACTCCGTGGAAATCTCCGGCGTGGA
AGATCGGTTCAACGCCTCCCTGGGCACATACCACGATCTGCTGAAAATTATCAAGGACAAGGACTTCCTG
GACAATGAGGAAAACGAGGACATTCTGGAAGATATCGTGCTGACCCTGACACTGTTTGAGGACAGAGAGA
TGATCGAGGAACGGCTGAAAACCTATGCCCACCTGTTCGACGACAAAGTGATGAAGCAGCTGAAGCGGCG
GAGATACACCGGCTGGGGCAGGCTGAGCCGGAAGCTGATCAACGGCATCCGGGACAAGCAGTCCGGCAAG
ACAATCCTGGATTTCCTGAAGTCCGACGGCTTCGCCAACAGAAACTTCATGCAGCTGATCCACGACGACA
GCCTGACCTTTAAAGAGGACATCCAGAAAGCCCAGGTGTCCGGCCAGGGCGATAGCCTGCACGAGCACAT
TGCCAATCTGGCCGGCAGCCCCGCCATTAAGAAGGGCATCCTGCAGACAGTGAAGGTGGTGGACGAGCTC
GTGAAAGTGATGGGCCGGCACAAGCCCGAGAACATCGTGATCGAAATGGCCAGAGAGAACCAGACCACCC
AGAAGGGACAGAAGAACAGCCGCGAGAGAATGAAGCGGATCGAAGAGGGCATCAAAGAGCTGGGCAGCCA
GATCCTGAAAGAACACCCCGTGGAAAACACCCAGCTGCAGAACGAGAAGCTGTACCTGTACTACCTGCAG
AATGGGCGGGATATGTACGTGGACCAGGAACTGGACATCAACCGGCTGTCCGACTACGATGTGGACCATA
TCGTGCCTCAGAGCTTTCTGAAGGACGACTCCATCGACAACAAGGTGCTGACCAGAAGCGACAAGAACCG
GGGCAAGAGCGACAACGTGCCCTCCGAAGAGGTCGTGAAGAAGATGAAGAACTACTGGCGGCAGCTGCTG
AACGCCAAGCTGATTACCCAGAGAAAGTTCGACAATCTGACCAAGGCCGAGAGAGGCGGCCTGAGCGAAC
TGGATAAGGCCGGCTTCATCAAGAGACAGCTGGTGGAAACCCGGCAGATCACAAAGCACGTGGCACAGAT
CCTGGACTCCCGGATGAACACTAAGTACGACGAGAATGACAAGCTGATCCGGGAAGTGAAAGTGATCACC
CTGAAGTCCAAGCTGGTGTCCGATTTCCGGAAGGATTTCCAGTTTTACAAAGTGCGCGAGATCAACAACT
ACCACCACGCCCACGACGCCTACCTGAACGCCGTCGTGGGAACCGCCCTGATCAAAAAGTACCCTAAGCT
GGAAAGCGAGTTCGTGTACGGCGACTACAAGGTGTACGACGTGCGGAAGATGATCGCCAAGAGCGAGCAG
GAAATCGGCAAGGCTACCGCCAAGTACTTCTTCTACAGCAACATCATGAACTTTTTCAAGACCGAGATTA
CCCTGGCCAACGGCGAGATCCGGAAGCGGCCTCTGATCGAGACAAACGGCGAAACCGGGGAGATCGTGTG
GGATAAGGGCCGGGATTTTGCCACCGTGCGGAAAGTGCTGAGCATGCCCCAAGTGAATATCGTGAAAAAG
ACCGAGGTGCAGACAGGCGGCTTCAGCAAAGAGTCTATCCTGCCCAAGAGGAACAGCGATAAGCTGATCG
CCAGAAAGAAGGACTGGGACCCTAAGAAGTACGGCGGCTTCGACAGCCCCACCGTGGCCTATTCTGTGCT
GGTGGTGGCCAAAGTGGAAAAGGGCAAGTCCAAGAAACTGAAGAGTGTGAAAGAGCTGCTGGGGATCACC
ATCATGGAAAGAAGCAGCTTCGAGAAGAATCCCATCGACTTTCTGGAAGCCAAGGGCTACAAAGAAGTGA
AAAAGGACCTGATCATCAAGCTGCCTAAGTACTCCCTGTTCGAGCTGGAAAACGGCCGGAAGAGAATGCT
GGCCTCTGCCGGCGAACTGCAGAAGGGAAACGAACTGGCCCTGCCCTCCAAATATGTGAACTTCCTGTAC
CTGGCCAGCCACTATGAGAAGCTGAAGGGCTCCCCCGAGGATAATGAGCAGAAACAGCTGTTTGTGGAAC
AGCACAAGCACTACCTGGACGAGATCATCGAGCAGATCAGCGAGTTCTCCAAGAGAGTGATCCTGGCCGA
CGCTAATCTGGACAAAGTGCTGTCCGCCTACAACAAGCACCGGGATAAGCCCATCAGAGAGCAGGCCGAG
AATATCATCCACCTGTTTACCCTGACCAATCTGGGAGCCCCTGCCGCCTTCAAGTACTTTGACACCACCA
TCGACCGGAAGAGGTACACCAGCACCAAAGAGGTGCTGGACGCCACCCTGATCCACCAGAGCATCACCGG
CCTGTACGAGACACGGATCGACCTGTCTCAGCTGGGAGGCGACAAAAGGCCGGCGGCCACGAAAAAGGCC
GGCCAGGCAAAAAAGAAAAAGGAGGGCAGAGGAAGTCTTCTAACATGCGGTGACGTGGAGGAGAATCCCG
GCCCTATGGTGAGCAAGGGCGAGGAGCTGTTCACCGGGGTGGTGCCCATCCTGGTCGAGCTGGACGGCGA
CGTAAACGGCCACAAGTTCAGCGTGTCCGGCGAGGGCGAGGGCGATGCCACCTACGGCAAGCTGACCCTG
AAGTTCATCTGCACCACCAGCAAGCTGCCCGTGCCCTGGCCCACCCTCGTGACCACCCTGACCTACGGCG
TGCAGTGCTTCAGCCGCTACCCCGACCACATGAAGCAGCACGACTTCTTCAAGTCCGCCATGCCCGAAGG
CTACGTCCAGGAGCGCACCATCTTCTTCAAGGACGACGGCAACTACAAGACCCGCGCCGAGGTGAAGTTC
GAGGGCGACACCCTGGTGAACCGCATCGAGCTGAAGGGCATCGACTTCAAGGAGGACGGCAACATCCTGG
GGCACAAGCTGGAGTACAACTACAACAGCCACAACGTCTATATCATGGCCGACAAGCAGAAGAACGGCAT
CAAGGTGAACTTCAAGATCCGCCACAACATCGAGGACGGCAGCGTGCAGCTCGCCGACCACTACCAGCAG
AACACCCCCATCGGCGACGGCCCCGTGCTGCTGCCCGACAACCACTACCTGAGCACCCAGTCCGCCCTGA
GCAAAGACCCCAACGAGAAGCGCGATCACATGGTCCTGCTGGAGTTCGTGACCGCCGCCGGGATCACTCT
CGGCATGGACGAGCTGTACAAGTAATTAATTAACTAGAATGAATCGTTTTTAAAATAACAAATCAATTGT
TTTATAATATTCGTACGATTCTTTGATTATGTAATAAAATGTGATCATTAGGAAGATTACGAAAAATATA
AAAAATATGAGTTCTGTGTGTATAACAAATGCTGTAAACGCCACAATTGTGTTTGTTGCAAATAAACCCA
TGATTATTTGATTAAAATTGTTGTTTTCTTTGTTCATAGACAATAGTGTGTTTTGCCTAAACGTGTACTG
CATAAACTCCATGCGAGTGTATAGCGAGCTAGTGGCTAACGCTTGCCCCACCAAAGTAGATTCGTCAAAA
TCCTCAATTTCATCACCCTCCTCCAAGTTTAACATTTGGCCGTCGGAATTAACTTCTAAAGATGCCACAT
AATCTAATAAATGAAATAGAGATTCAAACGTGGCGTCATCGTCCGTTTCGACCATTTCCGAAAAGAACTC
GGGCATAAACTCTATGATTTCTCTGGACGTGGTGTTGTCGAAACTCTCAAAGTACGCAGTCAGGAACGTG
CGCGACATGTCGTCGGGAAACTCGCGCGGAAACATGTTGTTGTAACCGAACGGGTCCCATAGCGCCAAAA
CCAAATCTGCCAGCGTCAATAGAATGAGCACGATGCCGACAATGGAGCTGGCTTGGATAGCGATTCGAGT
TAACGGCCGGGGCGCGCCCATACTCGGTGGCCTCCCCACCACCAACTTTTTTGCACTGCAAAAAAACACG
CTTTTGCACGCGGGCCCATACATAGTACAAACTCTACGTTTCGTAGACTATTTTACATAAATAGTCTACA
CCGTTGTATACGCTCCAAATACACTACCACACATTGAACCTTTTTGCAGTGCAAAAAAGTACGTGTCGGC
AGTCACGTAGGCCGGCCTTATCGGGTCGCGTCCTGTCACGTACGAATCACATTATCGGACCGGACGAGTG
TTGTCTTATCGTGACAGGACGCCAGCTTCCTGTGTTGCTAACCGCAGCCGGACGCAACTCCTTATCGGAA
CAGGACGCGCCTCCATATCAGCCGCGCGTTATCTCATGCGCGTGACCGGACACGAGGCGCCCGTCCCGCT
TATCGCGCCTATAAATACAGCCCGCAACGATCTGGTAAACACAGTTGAACAGCATCTGTTACAGCGACAC
AACATGAGCCGGTCCAACAACGCCAACGCGCCCACGCCATCCAACCGCCGCCGCAACCTGTCTCTGGTGA
TGGTGCGCTCCTCCAAGAACGTCATCAAGGAGTTCATGCGCTTCAAGGTGCGCATGGAGGGCACCGTGAA
CGGCCACGAGTTCGAGATCGAGGGCGAGGGCGAGGGCCGCCCCTACGAGGGCCACAACACCGTGAAGCTG
AAGGTGACCAAGGGCGGCCCCCTGCCCTTCGCCTGGGACATCCTGTCCCCCCAGTTCCAGTACGGCTCCA
AGGTGTACGTGAAGCACCCCGCCGACATCCCCGACTACAAGAAGCTGTCCTTCCCCGAGGGCTTCAAGTG
GGAGCGCGTGATGAACTTCGAGGACGGCGGCGTGGTGACCGTGACCCAGGACTCCTCCCTGCAGGACGGC
TGCTTCATCTACAAGGTGAAGTTCATCGGCGTGAACTTCCCCTCCGACGGCCCCGTAATGCAGAAGAAGA
CCATGGGCTGGGAGGCCTCCACCGAGCGCCTGTACCCCCGCGACGGCGTGCTGAAGGGCGAGATCCACAA
GGCCCTGAAGCTGAAGGACGGCGGCCACTACCTGGTGGAGTTCAAGTCCATCTACATGGCCAAGAAGCCC
GTGCAGCTGCCCGGCTACTACTACGTGGACTCCAAGCTGGACATCACCTCCCACAACGAGGACTACACCA
TCGTGGAGCAGTACGAGCGCACCGAGGGCCGCCACCACCTGTTCCTGTAGGACTCTAGATCATAATCAGC
CATACCACATTTGTAGAGGTTTTACTTGCTTTAAAAAACCTCCCACACCTCCCCCTGAACCTGAAACATA
AAATGAATGCAATTGTTGTTGTTAACTTGTTTATTGCAGCTTATAATGGTTACAAATAAAGCAATAGCAT
CACAAATTTCACAAATAAAGCATTTTTTTCACTGCATTCTAGTTGTGGTTTGTCCAAACTCATCAATGTA
TCTTAAAGCTTCTAGGCCGGCCGATCTCGGATCTGACAATGTTCAGTGCAGAGACTCGGCTACGCCTCGT
GGACTTTGAAGTTGACCAACAATGTTTATTCTTACCTCTAATAGTCCTCTGTGGCAAGGTCAAGATTCTG
TTAGAAGCCAATGAAGAACCTGGTTGTTCAATAACATTTTGTTCGTCTAATATTTCACTACCGCTTGACG
TTGGCTGCACTTCATGTACCTCATCTATAAACGCTTCTTCTGTATCGCTCTGGACGTCATCTTCACTTAC
GTGATCTGATATTTCACTGTCAGAATCCTCACCAACAAGCTCGTCATCGCTTTGCAGAAGAGCAGAGAGG
ATATGCTCATCGTCTAAAGAACTACCCATTTTATTATATATTAGTCACGATATCTATAACAAGAAAATAT
ATATATAATAAGTTATCACGTAAGTAGAACATGAAATAACAATATAATTATCGTATGAGTTAAATCTTAA
AAGTCACGTAAAAGATAATCATGCGTCATTTTGACTCACGCGGTCGTTATAGTTCAAAATCAGTGACACT
TACCGCATTGACAAGCACGCCTCACGGGAGCTCCAAGCGGCGACTGAGATGTCCTAAATGCACAGCGACG
GATTCGCGCTATTTAGAAAGAGAGAGCAATATTTCAAGAATGCATGCGTCAATTTTACGCAGACTATCTT
TCTAGGGTTAAAAAAGATTTGCGCTTTACTCGACCTAAACTTTAAACACGTCATAGAATCTTCGTTTGAC
AAAAACCACATTGTGGCCAAGCTGTGTGACGCGACGCGCGCTAAAGAATGGCAAACCAAGTCGCGCGAGC
GTCGACTCTAGAGGATCCCCGGGTACCGAGCTCGAATTCGTAATCATGTCATAGCTGTTTCCTGTGTGAA
ATTGTTATCCGCTCACAATTCCACACAACATACGAGCCGGAAGCATAAAGTGTAAAGCCTGGGGTGCCTA
ATGAGTGAGCTAACTCACATTAATTGCGTTGCGCTCACTGCCCGCTTTCCAGTCGGGAAACCTGTCGTGC
CAGCTGCATTAATGAATCGGCCAACGCGCGGGGAGAGGCGGTTTGCGTATTGGGCGCTCTTCCGCTTCCT
CGCTCACTGACTCGCTGCGCTCGGTCGTTCGGCTGCGGCGAGCGGTATCAGCTCACTCAAAGGCGGTAAT
ACGGT
